Addgene plasmid #125988: 181_pAAV-ProD12-CatCh-GFP-WPRE
Purpose: Targeting expression to neuronal and glial cell types in mice, non-human primates, and human retina
Depositing lab: Botond Roska. Depositing organization: Friedrich Miescher Institute for Biomedical Research. Publication: Targeting neuronal and glial cell types with synthetic promoter AAVs in mice, non-human primates and humans. Juttner J, Szabo A, Gross-Scherf B, Morikawa RK, Rompani SB, Hantz P, Szikra T, Esposti F, Cowan CS, Bharioke A, Patino-Alvarez CP, Keles O, Kusnyerik A, Azoulay T, Hartl D, Krebs AR, Schubeler D, Hajdu RI, Lukats A, Nemeth J, Nagy ZZ, Wu KC, Wu RH, Xiang L, Fang XL, Jin ZB, Goldblum D, Hasler PW, Scholl HPN, Krol J, Roska B. Nat Neurosci. 2019 Jul 8. pii: 10.1038/s41593-019-0431-2. doi: 10.1038/s41593-019-0431-2. PubMed 31285614.
Backbone
  Vector backbone: pAAV
  Vector type: AAV
Growth in bacteria
  Bacterial resistance: Ampicillin, 100 μg/mL
  Growth temperature: 37°C
  Growth strain: NEB Stable
  Copy number: High Copy
Gene/Insert
  Gene/Insert name: CatCh-GFP (alt name: ChR2(L132C)-EGFP)
  Species: Synthetic
  Promoter: ProD12
  Cloning method: Restriction Enzyme; 5′ cloning site Unknown (unknown if destroyed); 3′ cloning site Unknown (unknown if destroyed)
Terms and licenses: Academic/Nonprofit Terms; Industry Terms: Not Available to Industry
Depositor comments: Please visit https://www.biorxiv.org/content/early/2018/10/04/434720.full.pdf for BioRxiv preprint
How to cite: 181_pAAV-ProD12-CatCh-GFP-WPRE was a gift from Botond Roska (Addgene plasmid # 125988 ; http://n2t.net/addgene:125988 ; RRID:Addgene_125988)
