[The description below was written by a language model from this plasmid's Addgene catalogue record and pLannotate feature annotations shown in this document.]
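Description:
181_pAAV-ProD12-CatCh-GFP-WPRE is a 6,392 bp AAV transfer plasmid built on a pAAV backbone, used to package a recombinant AAV genome that expresses an optogenetic actuator under a synthetic cell-type-targeting promoter. In bacteria it is maintained through a high-copy ColE1/pUC-type origin and selected with ampicillin via the β-lactamase gene and its own promoter. A filamentous phage origin, called f1 in one annotation and M13 in the other, is also present in the backbone. The two available sequence records, a depositor sequence and a sequencing result, are the same length and carry the same features, differing only in their start coordinate.

The expression cassette lies between AAV2 inverted terminal repeats, which provide the signals for replication and packaging of the vector genome. The downstream ITR is annotated in full, whereas the upstream one is detected only as two short fragments. ProD12, the synthetic promoter named in the catalogue, is not itself annotated. It presumably occupies the unannotated stretch upstream of a minimal TATA-box promoter (minP) that directly precedes the coding region. A very short match to a Venus fragment in this region is probably an annotation artefact. The payload is CatCh, the L132C variant of channelrhodopsin-2, a blue-light-gated cation channel from Chlamydomonas, fused to EGFP so that expressing cells can be seen by fluorescence. A WPRE follows to enhance transcript stability and expression, and the human growth hormone polyadenylation signal terminates the transcript.

The construct belongs to a collection of synthetic-promoter AAVs intended to restrict expression to particular neuronal and glial cell types in mouse, non-human primate and human retina. The record does not state which cell population ProD12 targets.
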