Features (pLannotate 1.2.2; 17 found; start..end, strand, type, name):
     12..39      +  repeat_region  AAV2 ITR (fragment): inverted terminal repeat of adeno-associated virus serotype 2 inverted
     68..95      +  repeat_region  AAV2 ITR (fragment): inverted terminal repeat of adeno-associated virus serotype 2 inverted
    728..748     +  CDS            VC155 (fragment): C-terminal fragment of mVenus for use in bimolecular fluorescence complementation (BiFC) (Kodama and Hu, 2010)
    751..782     +  promoter       minP: minimal TATA-box promoter with low basal activity
    842..1767    +  CDS            ChR2 (fragment): N-terminal fragment of channelrhodopsin-2 from the alga Chlamydomonas reinhardtii (Nagel et al., 2003) blue light-activated cation channel
   1772..2488    +  CDS            EGFP: EGFP is a basic (constitutively fluorescent) green fluorescent protein published in 1996, derived from Aequorea victoria. It is reported to be a rapidly-maturing weak dimer with moderate acid sensitivity.
   2495..2519    +  misc_feature   MCS (fragment): pBluescript multiple cloning site
   2519..3107    +  misc_feature   WPRE: woodchuck hepatitis virus posttranscriptional regulatory element
   3139..3615    +  polyA_signal   hGH poly(A) signal: human growth hormone polyadenylation signal
   3655..3795    +  repeat_region  AAV2 ITR: inverted terminal repeat of adeno-associated virus serotype 2 inverted
   3800..3851    -  misc_feature   bom (fragment): basis of mobility region from pBR322
   3870..4250    +  rep_origin     M13 ori (sequence partly withheld): M13 bacteriophage origin of replication; arrow indicates direction of (+) strand synthesis
   4326..4375    -  misc_feature   bom (fragment): basis of mobility region from pBR322
   4477..4512    -  CDS            rop (fragment): Rop protein, which maintains plasmids at low copy number; rop
   4607..4711    +  promoter       AmpR promoter: bla
   4712..5572    +  CDS            AmpR: β-lactamase; bla; confers resistance to ampicillin, carbenicillin, and related antibiotics
   5743..6331    +  rep_origin     ori: high-copy-number ColE1/pMB1/pBR322/pUC origin of replication
>Addgene plasmid #125988 | 181_pAAV-ProD12-CatCh-GFP-WPRE | depositor full sequence | sequence record 241138 | 181_pAAV-ProD12-CatCh-GFP-WPRE sequence 6392 bps
CCTGCAGGCAGCTGCGCGCTCGCTCGCTCACTGAGGCCGCCCGGGCGTCGGGCGACCTTTGGTCGCCCGG
CCTCAGTGAGCGAGCGAGCGCGCAGAGAGGGAGTGGCCAACTCCATCACTAGGGGTTCCTGCGGCCGCAC
GCGTATCCTGGGGTTTAAACAGGACTAGGTCCACTGGGAGAAGAGGAAGTCAAACAGGACTAGTCATCGA
TAGGCTAGCCAGCTTAATTAATCAGATTCTCAACTTACATCCTTCCACCTCCCAACTAAAAGCTTGCGTG
TGAAGCACAAGAGAGTAAGCCTCATGCCCCGCTCTCACCCTTGCCCTGGAATCAGCAGCTATCTGTGGGC
AATCCGATCTGGAGGCCTGCCCTCATAGCCACCAGGGATCTTGTTCCTTCCTCACCGTCTGCCCTCCACT
GGGGGTTACACGTGTGACCCTGAGTGTTGTCTGCCCGGTACTCATGGGTCTAGGTCAGAGAAAGAAACCT
CTGAGTAAAGCAGTCTGTGCACCAGAGTTTTCTAGAAACAAAAGCTCCCAGGAAGTTTTTCTCTTCAGAA
TGAGTATCTCCAGCCCATCTCTAGCCTGACCAGATGCCTGCAAATAAAGAGAGCTGTGAAAGAAAGAACC
AAATAAAAGAAACACAAAAGAATTTGGGCCCTTGCTGACTTCTGCTCCCCTGGACCACCCGTTGCAACAG
CAGAGCCAGGCAACTACAGTACCATCCTCACATGGTCCTGCTGGAGTTAGTAGAGGGTATATAATGGAAG
CTCGACTTCCAGCTATCACATCCACTGTGTTGTTGTGAACTGGAATCCACTATAGGCCAGGATCCGCCAC
CATGGATTATGGAGGCGCCCTGAGTGCCGTTGGGCGCGAGCTGCTATTTGTAACGAACCCAGTAGTCGTC
AATGGCTCTGTACTTGTGCCTGAGGACCAGTGTTACTGCGCGGGCTGGATTGAGTCGCGTGGCACAAACG
GTGCCCAAACGGCGTCGAACGTGCTGCAATGGCTTGCTGCTGGCTTCTCCATCCTACTGCTTATGTTTTA
CGCCTACCAAACATGGAAGTCAACCTGCGGCTGGGAGGAGATCTATGTGTGCGCTATCGAGATGGTCAAG
GTGATTCTCGAGTTCTTCTTCGAGTTTAAGAACCCGTCCATGCTGTATCTAGCCACAGGCCACCGCGTCC
AGTGGTTGCGTTACGCCGAGTGGCTTCTCACCTGCCCGGTCATTTGCATTCACCTGTCAAACCTGACGGG
CTTGTCCAACGACTACAGCAGGCGCACCATGGGTCTGCTTGTGTCTGATATTGGCACAATTGTGTGGGGC
GCCACTTCCGCCATGGCCACCGGATACGTCAAGGTCATCTTCTTCTGCCTGGGTCTGTGTTATGGTGCTA
ACACGTTCTTTCACGCTGCCAAGGCCTACATCGAGGGTTACCACACCGTGCCGAAGGGCCGGTGTCGCCA
GGTGGTGACTGGCATGGCTTGGCTCTTCTTCGTATCATGGGGTATGTTCCCCATCCTGTTCATCCTCGGC
CCCGAGGGCTTCGGCGTCCTGAGCGTGTACGGCTCCACCGTCGGCCACACCATCATTGACCTGATGTCGA
AGAACTGCTGGGGTCTGCTCGGCCACTACCTGCGCGTGCTGATCCACGAGCATATCCTCATCCACGGCGA
CATTCGCAAGACCACCAAATTGAACATTGGTGGCACTGAGATTGAGGTCGAGACGCTGGTGGAGGACGAG
GCCGAGGCTGGCGCGGTACCCATGGTGAGCAAGGGCGAGGAGCTGTTCACCGGGGTGGTGCCCATCCTGG
TCGAGCTGGACGGCGACGTAAACGGCCACAAGTTCAGCGTGTCCGGCGAGGGCGAGGGCGATGCCACCTA
CGGCAAGCTGACCCTGAAGTTCATCTGCACCACCGGCAAGCTGCCCGTGCCCTGGCCCACCCTCGTGACC
ACCCTGACCTACGGCGTGCAGTGCTTCAGCCGCTACCCCGACCACATGAAGCAGCACGACTTCTTCAAGT
CCGCCATGCCCGAAGGCTACGTCCAGGAGCGCACCATCTTCTTCAAGGACGACGGCAACTACAAGACCCG
CGCCGAGGTGAAGTTCGAGGGCGACACCCTGGTGAACCGCATCGAGCTGAAGGGCATCGACTTCAAGGAG
GACGGCAACATCCTGGGGCACAAGCTGGAGTACAACTACAACAGCCACAACGTCTATATCATGGCCGACA
AGCAGAAGAACGGCATCAAGGTGAACTTCAAGATCCGCCACAACATCGAGGACGGCAGCGTGCAGCTCGC
CGACCACTACCAGCAGAACACCCCCATCGGCGACGGCCCCGTGCTGCTGCCCGACAACCACTACCTGAGC
ACCCAGTCCGCCCTGAGCAAAGACCCCAACGAGAAGCGCGATCACATGGTCCTGCTGGAGTTCGTGACCG
CCGCCGGGATCACTCTCGGCATGGACGAGCTGTACAAGTGATAAGAATTCGATATCAAGCTTATCGATAA
TCAACCTCTGGATTACAAAATTTGTGAAAGATTGACTGGTATTCTTAACTATGTTGCTCCTTTTACGCTA
TGTGGATACGCTGCTTTAATGCCTTTGTATCATGCTATTGCTTCCCGTATGGCTTTCATTTTCTCCTCCT
TGTATAAATCCTGGTTGCTGTCTCTTTATGAGGAGTTGTGGCCCGTTGTCAGGCAACGTGGCGTGGTGTG
CACTGTGTTTGCTGACGCAACCCCCACTGGTTGGGGCATTGCCACCACCTGTCAGCTCCTTTCCGGGACT
TTCGCTTTCCCCCTCCCTATTGCCACGGCGGAACTCATCGCCGCCTGCCTTGCCCGCTGCTGGACAGGGG
CTCGGCTGTTGGGCACTGACAATTCCGTGGTGTTGTCGGGGAAATCATCGTCCTTTCCTTGGCTGCTCGC
CTATGTTGCCACCTGGATTCTGCGCGGGACGTCCTTCTGCTACGTCCCTTCGGCCCTCAATCCAGCGGAC
CTTCCTTCCCGCGGCCTGCTGCCGGCTCTGCGGCCTCTTCCGCGTCTTCGCCTTCGCCCTCAGACGAGTC
GGATCTCCCTTTGGGCCGCCTCCCCGCATCGATACCGAGCGCTGCTCGAGAGATCTACGGGTGGCATCCC
TGTGACCCCTCCCCAGTGCCTCTCCTGGCCCTGGAAGTTGCCACTCCAGTGCCCACCAGCCTTGTCCTAA
TAAAATTAAGTTGCATCATTTTGTCTGACTAGGTGTCCTTCTATAATATTATGGGGTGGAGGGGGGTGGT
ATGGAGCAAGGGGCAAGTTGGGAAGACAACCTGTAGGGCCTGCGGGGTCTATTGGGAACCAAGCTGGAGT
GCAGTGGCACAATCTTGGCTCACTGCAATCTCCGCCTCCTGGGTTCAAGCGATTCTCCTGCCTCAGCCTC
CCGAGTTGTTGGGATTCCAGGCATGCATGACCAGGCTCAGCTAATTTTTGTTTTTTTGGTAGAGACGGGG
TTTCACCATATTGGCCAGGCTGGTCTCCAACTCCTAATCTCAGGTGATCTACCCACCTTGGCCTCCCAAA
TTGCTGGGATTACAGGCGTGAACCACTGCTCCCTTCCCTGTCCTTCTGATTTTGTAGGTAACCACGTGCG
GACCGAGCGGCCGCAGGAACCCCTAGTGATGGAGTTGGCCACTCCCTCTCTGCGCGCTCGCTCGCTCACT
GAGGCCGGGCGACCAAAGGTCGCCCGACGCCCGGGCTTTGCCCGGGCGGCCTCAGTGAGCGAGCGAGCGC
GCAGCTGCCTGCAGGGGCGCCTGATGCGGTATTTTCTCCTTACGCATCTGTGCGGTATTTCACACCGCAT
A
[142 nt withheld, positions 3852-3993]
C
[141 nt withheld, positions 3995-4135]
CCTTTGACGTTGGAGTCCACGTTCTTT
[37 nt withheld, positions 4163-4199]
ACCCTATCTCGGGCTATTCTTTTGATTTATAAGGGATTTTGCCGATTTCGGCCTATTGGTTAAAAAATGA
GCTGATTTAACAAAAATTTAACGCGAATTTTAACAAAATATTAACGTTTACAATTTTATGGTGCACTCTC
AGTACAATCTGCTCTGATGCCGCATAGTTAAGCCAGCCCCGACACCCGCCAACACCCGCTGACGCGCCCT
GACGGGCTTGTCTGCTCCCGGCATCCGCTTACAGACAAGCTGTGACCGTCTCCGGGAGCTGCATGTGTCA
GAGGTTTTCACCGTCATCACCGAAACGCGCGAGACGAAAGGGCCTCGTGATACGCCTATTTTTATAGGTT
AATGTCATGATAATAATGGTTTCTTAGACGTCAGGTGGCACTTTTCGGGGAAATGTGCGCGGAACCCCTA
TTTGTTTATTTTTCTAAATACATTCAAATATGTATCCGCTCATGAGACAATAACCCTGATAAATGCTTCA
ATAATATTGAAAAAGGAAGAGTATGAGTATTCAACATTTCCGTGTCGCCCTTATTCCCTTTTTTGCGGCA
TTTTGCCTTCCTGTTTTTGCTCACCCAGAAACGCTGGTGAAAGTAAAAGATGCTGAAGATCAGTTGGGTG
CACGAGTGGGTTACATCGAACTGGATCTCAACAGCGGTAAGATCCTTGAGAGTTTTCGCCCCGAAGAACG
TTTTCCAATGATGAGCACTTTTAAAGTTCTGCTATGTGGCGCGGTATTATCCCGTATTGACGCCGGGCAA
GAGCAACTCGGTCGCCGCATACACTATTCTCAGAATGACTTGGTTGAGTACTCACCAGTCACAGAAAAGC
ATCTTACGGATGGCATGACAGTAAGAGAATTATGCAGTGCTGCCATAACCATGAGTGATAACACTGCGGC
CAACTTACTTCTGACAACGATCGGAGGACCGAAGGAGCTAACCGCTTTTTTGCACAACATGGGGGATCAT
GTAACTCGCCTTGATCGTTGGGAACCGGAGCTGAATGAAGCCATACCAAACGACGAGCGTGACACCACGA
TGCCTGTAGCAATGGCAACAACGTTGCGCAAACTATTAACTGGCGAACTACTTACTCTAGCTTCCCGGCA
ACAATTAATAGACTGGATGGAGGCGGATAAAGTTGCAGGACCACTTCTGCGCTCGGCCCTTCCGGCTGGC
TGGTTTATTGCTGATAAATCTGGAGCCGGTGAGCGTGGGTCTCGCGGTATCATTGCAGCACTGGGGCCAG
ATGGTAAGCCCTCCCGTATCGTAGTTATCTACACGACGGGGAGTCAGGCAACTATGGATGAACGAAATAG
ACAGATCGCTGAGATAGGTGCCTCACTGATTAAGCATTGGTAACTGTCAGACCAAGTTTACTCATATATA
CTTTAGATTGATTTAAAACTTCATTTTTAATTTAAAAGGATCTAGGTGAAGATCCTTTTTGATAATCTCA
TGACCAAAATCCCTTAACGTGAGTTTTCGTTCCACTGAGCGTCAGACCCCGTAGAAAAGATCAAAGGATC
TTCTTGAGATCCTTTTTTTCTGCGCGTAATCTGCTGCTTGCAAACAAAAAAACCACCGCTACCAGCGGTG
GTTTGTTTGCCGGATCAAGAGCTACCAACTCTTTTTCCGAAGGTAACTGGCTTCAGCAGAGCGCAGATAC
CAAATACTGTCCTTCTAGTGTAGCCGTAGTTAGGCCACCACTTCAAGAACTCTGTAGCACCGCCTACATA
CCTCGCTCTGCTAATCCTGTTACCAGTGGCTGCTGCCAGTGGCGATAAGTCGTGTCTTACCGGGTTGGAC
TCAAGACGATAGTTACCGGATAAGGCGCAGCGGTCGGGCTGAACGGGGGGTTCGTGCACACAGCCCAGCT
TGGAGCGAACGACCTACACCGAACTGAGATACCTACAGCGTGAGCTATGAGAAAGCGCCACGCTTCCCGA
AGGGAGAAAGGCGGACAGGTATCCGGTAAGCGGCAGGGTCGGAACAGGAGAGCGCACGAGGGAGCTTCCA
GGGGGAAACGCCTGGTATCTTTATAGTCCTGTCGGGTTTCGCCACCTCTGACTTGAGCGTCGATTTTTGT
GATGCTCGTCAGGGGGGCGGAGCCTATGGAAAAACGCCAGCAACGCGGCCTTTTTACGGTTCCTGGCCTT
TTGCTGGCCTTTTGCTCACATGT
