Features (pLannotate 1.2.2; 17 found; start..end, strand, type, name):
    598..618     +  CDS            VC155 (fragment): C-terminal fragment of mVenus for use in bimolecular fluorescence complementation (BiFC) (Kodama and Hu, 2010)
    621..652     +  promoter       minP: minimal TATA-box promoter with low basal activity
    712..1637    +  CDS            ChR2 (fragment): N-terminal fragment of channelrhodopsin-2 from the alga Chlamydomonas reinhardtii (Nagel et al., 2003) blue light-activated cation channel
   1642..2358    +  CDS            EGFP: EGFP is a basic (constitutively fluorescent) green fluorescent protein published in 1996, derived from Aequorea victoria. It is reported to be a rapidly-maturing weak dimer with moderate acid sensitivity.
   2365..2389    +  misc_feature   MCS (fragment): pBluescript multiple cloning site
   2389..2977    +  misc_feature   WPRE: woodchuck hepatitis virus posttranscriptional regulatory element
   3009..3485    +  polyA_signal   hGH poly(A) signal: human growth hormone polyadenylation signal
   3525..3665    +  repeat_region  AAV2 ITR: inverted terminal repeat of adeno-associated virus serotype 2 inverted
   3670..3721    -  misc_feature   bom (fragment): basis of mobility region from pBR322
   3740..4195    +  rep_origin     f1 ori (sequence partly withheld): f1 bacteriophage origin of replication; arrow indicates direction of (+) strand synthesis
   4196..4245    -  misc_feature   bom (fragment): basis of mobility region from pBR322
   4347..4382    -  CDS            rop (fragment): Rop protein, which maintains plasmids at low copy number; rop
   4477..4581    +  promoter       AmpR promoter: bla
   4582..5442    +  CDS            AmpR: β-lactamase; bla; confers resistance to ampicillin, carbenicillin, and related antibiotics
   5613..6201    +  rep_origin     ori: high-copy-number ColE1/pMB1/pBR322/pUC origin of replication
   6274..6301    +  repeat_region  AAV2 ITR (fragment): inverted terminal repeat of adeno-associated virus serotype 2 inverted
   6330..6357    +  repeat_region  AAV2 ITR (fragment): inverted terminal repeat of adeno-associated virus serotype 2 inverted
>Addgene plasmid #125988 | 181_pAAV-ProD12-CatCh-GFP-WPRE | addgene full sequence | sequence record 256923 | Addgene NGS Result
GCGGCCGCACGCGTATCCTGGGGTTTAAACAGGACTAGGTCCACTGGGAGAAGAGGAAGTCAAACAGGAC
TAGTCATCGATAGGCTAGCCAGCTTAATTAATCAGATTCTCAACTTACATCCTTCCACCTCCCAACTAAA
AGCTTGCGTGTGAAGCACAAGAGAGTAAGCCTCATGCCCCGCTCTCACCCTTGCCCTGGAATCAGCAGCT
ATCTGTGGGCAATCCGATCTGGAGGCCTGCCCTCATAGCCACCAGGGATCTTGTTCCTTCCTCACCGTCT
GCCCTCCACTGGGGGTTACACGTGTGACCCTGAGTGTTGTCTGCCCGGTACTCATGGGTCTAGGTCAGAG
AAAGAAACCTCTGAGTAAAGCAGTCTGTGCACCAGAGTTTTCTAGAAACAAAAGCTCCCAGGAAGTTTTT
CTCTTCAGAATGAGTATCTCCAGCCCATCTCTAGCCTGACCAGATGCCTGCAAATAAAGAGAGCTGTGAA
AGAAAGAACCAAATAAAAGAAACACAAAAGAATTTGGGCCCTTGCTGACTTCTGCTCCCCTGGACCACCC
GTTGCAACAGCAGAGCCAGGCAACTACAGTACCATCCTCACATGGTCCTGCTGGAGTTAGTAGAGGGTAT
ATAATGGAAGCTCGACTTCCAGCTATCACATCCACTGTGTTGTTGTGAACTGGAATCCACTATAGGCCAG
GATCCGCCACCATGGATTATGGAGGCGCCCTGAGTGCCGTTGGGCGCGAGCTGCTATTTGTAACGAACCC
AGTAGTCGTCAATGGCTCTGTACTTGTGCCTGAGGACCAGTGTTACTGCGCGGGCTGGATTGAGTCGCGT
GGCACAAACGGTGCCCAAACGGCGTCGAACGTGCTGCAATGGCTTGCTGCTGGCTTCTCCATCCTACTGC
TTATGTTTTACGCCTACCAAACATGGAAGTCAACCTGCGGCTGGGAGGAGATCTATGTGTGCGCTATCGA
GATGGTCAAGGTGATTCTCGAGTTCTTCTTCGAGTTTAAGAACCCGTCCATGCTGTATCTAGCCACAGGC
CACCGCGTCCAGTGGTTGCGTTACGCCGAGTGGCTTCTCACCTGCCCGGTCATTTGCATTCACCTGTCAA
ACCTGACGGGCTTGTCCAACGACTACAGCAGGCGCACCATGGGTCTGCTTGTGTCTGATATTGGCACAAT
TGTGTGGGGCGCCACTTCCGCCATGGCCACCGGATACGTCAAGGTCATCTTCTTCTGCCTGGGTCTGTGT
TATGGTGCTAACACGTTCTTTCACGCTGCCAAGGCCTACATCGAGGGTTACCACACCGTGCCGAAGGGCC
GGTGTCGCCAGGTGGTGACTGGCATGGCTTGGCTCTTCTTCGTATCATGGGGTATGTTCCCCATCCTGTT
CATCCTCGGCCCCGAGGGCTTCGGCGTCCTGAGCGTGTACGGCTCCACCGTCGGCCACACCATCATTGAC
CTGATGTCGAAGAACTGCTGGGGTCTGCTCGGCCACTACCTGCGCGTGCTGATCCACGAGCATATCCTCA
TCCACGGCGACATTCGCAAGACCACCAAATTGAACATTGGTGGCACTGAGATTGAGGTCGAGACGCTGGT
GGAGGACGAGGCCGAGGCTGGCGCGGTACCCATGGTGAGCAAGGGCGAGGAGCTGTTCACCGGGGTGGTG
CCCATCCTGGTCGAGCTGGACGGCGACGTAAACGGCCACAAGTTCAGCGTGTCCGGCGAGGGCGAGGGCG
ATGCCACCTACGGCAAGCTGACCCTGAAGTTCATCTGCACCACCGGCAAGCTGCCCGTGCCCTGGCCCAC
CCTCGTGACCACCCTGACCTACGGCGTGCAGTGCTTCAGCCGCTACCCCGACCACATGAAGCAGCACGAC
TTCTTCAAGTCCGCCATGCCCGAAGGCTACGTCCAGGAGCGCACCATCTTCTTCAAGGACGACGGCAACT
ACAAGACCCGCGCCGAGGTGAAGTTCGAGGGCGACACCCTGGTGAACCGCATCGAGCTGAAGGGCATCGA
CTTCAAGGAGGACGGCAACATCCTGGGGCACAAGCTGGAGTACAACTACAACAGCCACAACGTCTATATC
ATGGCCGACAAGCAGAAGAACGGCATCAAGGTGAACTTCAAGATCCGCCACAACATCGAGGACGGCAGCG
TGCAGCTCGCCGACCACTACCAGCAGAACACCCCCATCGGCGACGGCCCCGTGCTGCTGCCCGACAACCA
CTACCTGAGCACCCAGTCCGCCCTGAGCAAAGACCCCAACGAGAAGCGCGATCACATGGTCCTGCTGGAG
TTCGTGACCGCCGCCGGGATCACTCTCGGCATGGACGAGCTGTACAAGTGATAAGAATTCGATATCAAGC
TTATCGATAATCAACCTCTGGATTACAAAATTTGTGAAAGATTGACTGGTATTCTTAACTATGTTGCTCC
TTTTACGCTATGTGGATACGCTGCTTTAATGCCTTTGTATCATGCTATTGCTTCCCGTATGGCTTTCATT
TTCTCCTCCTTGTATAAATCCTGGTTGCTGTCTCTTTATGAGGAGTTGTGGCCCGTTGTCAGGCAACGTG
GCGTGGTGTGCACTGTGTTTGCTGACGCAACCCCCACTGGTTGGGGCATTGCCACCACCTGTCAGCTCCT
TTCCGGGACTTTCGCTTTCCCCCTCCCTATTGCCACGGCGGAACTCATCGCCGCCTGCCTTGCCCGCTGC
TGGACAGGGGCTCGGCTGTTGGGCACTGACAATTCCGTGGTGTTGTCGGGGAAATCATCGTCCTTTCCTT
GGCTGCTCGCCTATGTTGCCACCTGGATTCTGCGCGGGACGTCCTTCTGCTACGTCCCTTCGGCCCTCAA
TCCAGCGGACCTTCCTTCCCGCGGCCTGCTGCCGGCTCTGCGGCCTCTTCCGCGTCTTCGCCTTCGCCCT
CAGACGAGTCGGATCTCCCTTTGGGCCGCCTCCCCGCATCGATACCGAGCGCTGCTCGAGAGATCTACGG
GTGGCATCCCTGTGACCCCTCCCCAGTGCCTCTCCTGGCCCTGGAAGTTGCCACTCCAGTGCCCACCAGC
CTTGTCCTAATAAAATTAAGTTGCATCATTTTGTCTGACTAGGTGTCCTTCTATAATATTATGGGGTGGA
GGGGGGTGGTATGGAGCAAGGGGCAAGTTGGGAAGACAACCTGTAGGGCCTGCGGGGTCTATTGGGAACC
AAGCTGGAGTGCAGTGGCACAATCTTGGCTCACTGCAATCTCCGCCTCCTGGGTTCAAGCGATTCTCCTG
CCTCAGCCTCCCGAGTTGTTGGGATTCCAGGCATGCATGACCAGGCTCAGCTAATTTTTGTTTTTTTGGT
AGAGACGGGGTTTCACCATATTGGCCAGGCTGGTCTCCAACTCCTAATCTCAGGTGATCTACCCACCTTG
GCCTCCCAAATTGCTGGGATTACAGGCGTGAACCACTGCTCCCTTCCCTGTCCTTCTGATTTTGTAGGTA
ACCACGTGCGGACCGAGCGGCCGCAGGAACCCCTAGTGATGGAGTTGGCCACTCCCTCTCTGCGCGCTCG
CTCGCTCACTGAGGCCGGGCGACCAAAGGTCGCCCGACGCCCGGGCTTTGCCCGGGCGGCCTCAGTGAGC
GAGCGAGCGCGCAGCTGCCTGCAGGGGCGCCTGATGCGGTATTTTCTCCTTACGCATCTGTGCGGTATTT
CACACCGCATA
[95 nt withheld, positions 3722-3816]
T
[46 nt withheld, positions 3818-3863]
C
[141 nt withheld, positions 3865-4005]
CCTTTGACGTTGGAGTCCACGTTCTTT
[37 nt withheld, positions 4033-4069]
ACTCTATCTCGGGCTATTCTTTTGATTTATAAGGGATTTTGCCGATTTCGGTCTATTGGTTAAAAAATGA
GCTGATTTAACAAAAATTTAACGCGAATTTTAACAAAATATTAACGTTTACAATTTTATGGTGCACTCTC
AGTACAATCTGCTCTGATGCCGCATAGTTAAGCCAGCCCCGACACCCGCCAACACCCGCTGACGCGCCCT
GACGGGCTTGTCTGCTCCCGGCATCCGCTTACAGACAAGCTGTGACCGTCTCCGGGAGCTGCATGTGTCA
GAGGTTTTCACCGTCATCACCGAAACGCGCGAGACGAAAGGGCCTCGTGATACGCCTATTTTTATAGGTT
AATGTCATGATAATAATGGTTTCTTAGACGTCAGGTGGCACTTTTCGGGGAAATGTGCGCGGAACCCCTA
TTTGTTTATTTTTCTAAATACATTCAAATATGTATCCGCTCATGAGACAATAACCCTGATAAATGCTTCA
ATAATATTGAAAAAGGAAGAGTATGAGTATTCAACATTTCCGTGTCGCCCTTATTCCCTTTTTTGCGGCA
TTTTGCCTTCCTGTTTTTGCTCACCCAGAAACGCTGGTGAAAGTAAAAGATGCTGAAGATCAGTTGGGTG
CACGAGTGGGTTACATCGAACTGGATCTCAACAGCGGTAAGATCCTTGAGAGTTTTCGCCCCGAAGAACG
TTTTCCAATGATGAGCACTTTTAAAGTTCTGCTATGTGGCGCGGTATTATCCCGTATTGACGCCGGGCAA
GAGCAACTCGGTCGCCGCATACACTATTCTCAGAATGACTTGGTTGAGTACTCACCAGTCACAGAAAAGC
ATCTTACGGATGGCATGACAGTAAGAGAATTATGCAGTGCTGCCATAACCATGAGTGATAACACTGCGGC
CAACTTACTTCTGACAACGATCGGAGGACCGAAGGAGCTAACCGCTTTTTTGCACAACATGGGGGATCAT
GTAACTCGCCTTGATCGTTGGGAACCGGAGCTGAATGAAGCCATACCAAACGACGAGCGTGACACCACGA
TGCCTGTAGCAATGGCAACAACGTTGCGCAAACTATTAACTGGCGAACTACTTACTCTAGCTTCCCGGCA
ACAATTAATAGACTGGATGGAGGCGGATAAAGTTGCAGGACCACTTCTGCGCTCGGCCCTTCCGGCTGGC
TGGTTTATTGCTGATAAATCTGGAGCCGGTGAGCGTGGGTCTCGCGGTATCATTGCAGCACTGGGGCCAG
ATGGTAAGCCCTCCCGTATCGTAGTTATCTACACGACGGGGAGTCAGGCAACTATGGATGAACGAAATAG
ACAGATCGCTGAGATAGGTGCCTCACTGATTAAGCATTGGTAACTGTCAGACCAAGTTTACTCATATATA
CTTTAGATTGATTTAAAACTTCATTTTTAATTTAAAAGGATCTAGGTGAAGATCCTTTTTGATAATCTCA
TGACCAAAATCCCTTAACGTGAGTTTTCGTTCCACTGAGCGTCAGACCCCGTAGAAAAGATCAAAGGATC
TTCTTGAGATCCTTTTTTTCTGCGCGTAATCTGCTGCTTGCAAACAAAAAAACCACCGCTACCAGCGGTG
GTTTGTTTGCCGGATCAAGAGCTACCAACTCTTTTTCCGAAGGTAACTGGCTTCAGCAGAGCGCAGATAC
CAAATACTGTTCTTCTAGTGTAGCCGTAGTTAGGCCACCACTTCAAGAACTCTGTAGCACCGCCTACATA
CCTCGCTCTGCTAATCCTGTTACCAGTGGCTGCTGCCAGTGGCGATAAGTCGTGTCTTACCGGGTTGGAC
TCAAGACGATAGTTACCGGATAAGGCGCAGCGGTCGGGCTGAACGGGGGGTTCGTGCACACAGCCCAGCT
TGGAGCGAACGACCTACACCGAACTGAGATACCTACAGCGTGAGCTATGAGAAAGCGCCACGCTTCCCGA
AGGGAGAAAGGCGGACAGGTATCCGGTAAGCGGCAGGGTCGGAACAGGAGAGCGCACGAGGGAGCTTCCA
GGGGGAAACGCCTGGTATCTTTATAGTCCTGTCGGGTTTCGCCACCTCTGACTTGAGCGTCGATTTTTGT
GATGCTCGTCAGGGGGGCGGAGCCTATGGAAAAACGCCAGCAACGCGGCCTTTTTACGGTTCCTGGCCTT
TTGCTGGCCTTTTGCTCACATGTCCTGCAGGCAGCTGCGCGCTCGCTCGCTCACTGAGGCCGCCCGGGCG
TCGGGCGACCTTTGGTCGCCCGGCCTCAGTGAGCGAGCGAGCGCGCAGAGAGGGAGTGGCCAACTCCATC
ACTAGGGGTTCCT
